>Addgene plasmid #218935 | pCMV-Flag-hGSDMA | addgene full sequence | sequence record 479200 | Addgene NGS Result
TTGAGATCCTTTTTTTCTGCGCGTAATCTGCTGCTTGCAAACAAAAAAACCACCGCTACCAGCGGTGGTT
TGTTTGCCGGATCAAGAGCTACCAACTCTTTTTCCGAAGGTAACTGGCTTCAGCAGAGCGCAGATACCAA
ATACTGTTCTTCTAGTGTAGCCGTAGTTAGGCCACCACTTCAAGAACTCTGTAGCACCGCCTACATACCT
CGCTCTGCTAATCCTGTTACCAGTGGCTGCTGCCAGTGGCGATAAGTCGTGTCTTACCGGGTTGGACTCA
AGACGATAGTTACCGGATAAGGCGCAGCGGTCGGGCTGAACGGGGGGTTCGTGCACACAGCCCAGCTTGG
AGCGAACGACCTACACCGAACTGAGATACCTACAGCGTGAGCTATGAGAAAGCGCCACGCTTCCCGAAGG
GAGAAAGGCGGACAGGTATCCGGTAAGCGGCAGGGTCGGAACAGGAGAGCGCACGAGGGAGCTTCCAGGG
GGAAACGCCTGGTATCTTTATAGTCCTGTCGGGTTTCGCCACCTCTGACTTGAGCGTCGATTTTTGTGAT
GCTCGTCAGGGGGGCGGAGCCTATGGAAAAACGCCAGCAACGCGGCCTTTTTACGGTTCCTGGCCTTTTG
CTGGCCTTTTGCTCACATGTTCTTTCCTGCGTTATCCCCTGATTCTGTGGATAACCGTATTACCGCCTTT
GAGTGAGCTGATACCGCTCGCCGCAGCCGAACGACCGAGCGCAGCGAGTCAGTGAGCGAGGAAGCGGAAG
AGCGCCCAATACGCAAACCGCCTCTCCCCGCGCGTTGGCCGATTCATTAATGCAGCTGGCACGACAGGTT
TCCCGACTGGAAAGCGGGCAGTGAGCGCAACGCAATTAATGTGAGTTAGCTCACTCATTAGGCACCCCAG
GCTTTACACTTTATGCTTCCGGCTCGTATGTTGTGTGGAATTGTGAGCGGATAACAATTTCACACAGGAA
ACAGCTATGACATGATTACGAATTTAATACGACTCACTATAGGGAATTGATCCAGACATGATAAGATACA
TTGATGAGTTTGGACAAACCACAACTAGAATGCAGTGAAAAAAATGCTTTATTTGTGAAATTTGTGATGC
TATTGCTTTATTTGTAACCATTATAAGCTGCAATAAACAAGTTAACAACAACAATTGCATTCATTTTATG
TTTCAGGTTCAGGGGGAGGTGTGGGAGGTTTTTTAAAGCAAGTAAAACCTCTACAAATGTGGTATGGCTG
ATTATGATCGGCGGAGCCTATGGAAAAACGCCAGCAACGCGGCCTTTTTACGGTTCCAGCTTGGCGAGTG
GGTGGTGAGCAGCTCGCCGTCGCGCAGCAGGCGCCAGCGCTCCATCCACGCAGTGACCTCAGGCGGAAAA
CGGGAAGACACACTCATGAGATGCCTGCAAGCAATTCGTTCTGTATCAGGCGCAGGAGCGTCCCGTCCGG
GTCGACCAAAGCGGCCATCGTGCCTCCCCACTCCTGCAGTTCGGGGGCATGGATGCGCGGATAGCCGCTG
CTGGTTTCCTGGATGCCGACGGATTTGCACTGCCGGTAGAACTCCGCGAGGTCGTCCAGCCTCAGGCAGC
AGCTGAACCAACTCGCGAGGGGATCGAGCCCGGGGTGGGCGAAGAACTCCAGCATGAGATCCCCGCGCTG
GAGGATCATCCAGCCGGCGTCCCGGAAAACGATTCCGAAGCCCAACCTTTCATAGAAGGCGGCGGTGGAA
TCGAAATCTCGTGATGGCAGGTTGGGCGTCGCTTGGTCGGTCATTTCGAACCCCAGAGTCCCGCTCAGAA
GAACTCGTCAAGAAGGCGATAGAAGGCGATGCGCTGCGAATCGGGAGCGGCGATACCGTAAAGCACGAGG
AAGCGGTCAGCCCATTCGCCGCCAAGCTCTTCAGCAATATCACGGGTAGCCAACGCTATGTCCTGATAGC
GGTCCGCCACACCCAGCCGGCCACAGTCGATGAATCCAGAAAAGCGGCCATTTTCCACCATGATATTCGG
CAAGCAGGCATCGCCATGGGTCACGACGAGATCCTCGCCGTCGGGCATGCGCGCCTTGAGCCTGGCGAAC
AGTTCGGCTGGCGCGAGCCCCTGATGCTCTTCGTCCAGATCATCCTGATCGACAAGACCGGCTTCCATCC
GAGTACGTGCTCGCTCGATGCGATGTTTCGCTTGGTGGTCGAATGGGCAGGTAGCCGGATCAAGCGTATG
CAGCCGCCGCATTGCATCAGCCATGATGGATACTTTCTCGGCAGGAGCAAGGTGAGATGACAGGAGATCC
TGCCCCGGCACTTCGCCCAATAGCAGCCAGTCCCTTCCCGCTTCAGTGACAACGTCGAGCACAGCTGCGC
AAGGAACGCCCGTCGTGGCCAGCCACGATAGCCGCGCTGCCTCGTCCTGCAGTTCATTCAGGGCACCGGA
CAGGTCGGTCTTGACAAAAAGAACCGGGCGCCCCTGCGCTGACAGCCGGAACACGGCGGCATCAGAGCAG
CCGATTGTCTGTTGTGCCCAGTCATAGCCGAATAGCCTCTCCACCCAAGCGGCCGGAGAACCTGCGTGCA
ATCCATCTTGTTCAATCATGCGAAACGATCCTCATCCTGTCTCTTGATCAGATCCCAAGCTGATCAATTC
CTCCAAAAAAGCCTCCTCACTACTTCTGGAATAGCTCAGAGGCCGAGGCGGCCTCGGCCTCTGCATAAAT
AAAAAAAATTAGTCAGCCATGGGGCGGAGAATGGGCGGAACTGGGCGGAGTTAGGGGCGGGATGGGCGGA
GTTAGGGGCGGGACTATGGTTGCTGACTAATTGAGATGCATGCTTTGCATACTTCTGCCTGCTGGGGAGC
CTGGGGACTTTCCACACCTGGTTGCTGACTAATTGAGATGCATGCTTTGCATACTTCTGCCTGCTGGGGA
GCCTGGGGACTTTCCACACCCTAACTGACACACATTCCACAGCCAAGCTGGCCGCGTACCCAATTCAACA
GGCATCTACTGAGTGGACCCAACGCATGAGAGGACAGTGCCAAGCAAGCAACTCAAATGTCCCACCGGTT
GGGCATGGCCAGGTAGCCTATGCTGTGTCTGGACGTCCTCCTGCTGGTATAGTTATTTTAAAATCAGAAG
GACAGGGAAGGGAGCAGTGGTTCACGCCTGTAATCCCAGCAATTTGGGAGGCCAAGGTGGGTAGATCACC
TGAGATTAGGAGTTGGAGACCAGCCTGGCCAATATGGTGAAACCCCGTCTCTACCAAAAAAACAAAAATT
AGCTGAGCCTGGTCATGCATGCCTGGAATCCCAACAACTCGGGAGGCTGAGGCAGGAGAATCGCTTGAAC
CCAGGAGGCGGAGATTGCAGTGAGCCAAGATTGTGCCACTGCACTCCAGCTTGGTTCCCAATAGACCCCG
CAGGCCCTACAGGTTGTCTTCCCAACTTGCCCCTTGCTCCATACCACCCCCCTCCACCCCATAATATTAT
AGAAGGACACCTAGTCAGACAAAATGATGCAACTTAATTTTATTAGGACAAGGCTGGTGGGCACTGGAGT
GGCAACTTCCAGGGCCAGGAGAGGCACTGGGGAGGGGTCACAGGGATGCCACCCGGGATCCTCTAGATTA
GGAGGCCTTGGTAAGCTGCTGAAGGAGAGAGAGGCCTGCATAAAGAGCACAGAGGCGAGGGAGGGTGTCT
GGGTCCCACATATATTGGGGGCCCGATCTCTGCACTTCCAGGCCACTCAGCCCGACTAGAGCCTCCGTGA
GGGTCAGCTCCTCGTCCCCAAGGGAGGAGAGCAGCTCAGGTTGCAGGGGGAAAACACCCTCTTTATCCAG
CAGGAAGTTCTGTTCCATCGTGCTCTCCACCAGCTTTAGCTGCACGGGTAGGATCTTTTTCTCCATGGAT
TTCACCAGCAGCTTCTGTTGGGCTTCACTTAGCTCTGTTAGGGCTCCAACGAAATAGAGGATGGCGCCCA
CGGCCTCCTTTGATAGCAGGACATCTTTTGGGAGTGCCTCCAGGGTCACTTCATGTCCCTTGTCTAGAGC
CCCTTCAAGTGCGAGCTCAAGGTCTTGTAGCTCCTTTTTCTTCCCTAGAAGTTTGCTGAGGGAGCTGAGC
AGGGAGCTTTGCCCTACTCGGCTCAGCTTCTCCACTTGTTGGGTCTCTCTCTGAACTTCTTCTTTTAGTG
TCCTGAAGCCTTCGTGTACGTCCCCAACATCAGATGCCTGGATAAGGATGACCTTCTCCTCTCCTGACTT
TTCTCCAGGAGGGAAGGTTTGCATGTTATCATTGCAGATATGTGGAATATCCCACTCATCTTTGCCTTTG
ACCATCAGCTGTCTCACTCGAAAGGCCAGGACGCAGCCCTTGGGGATGGTTACAGCCTCCTTGTGATTTA
TGGATCCCTGTAGCCCCAATGGGGCGAAGAAGGGGAGGGAGAAGCAGGCCTCTGCCTTGCCGGCTCGCTC
CAGTGTGACCTCCTGCACCGTCTCCACCACCTCCATCACCACATACAGGTTCTCCCCTTGATCTTGCATC
TCCTTCAGGAATGGGTGGTCTGCTGCCAGCTTCCTCTCCTGCACGGTCTCCAGGGCCTTGGGAGCCACAC
TGAGTGTCTGGACCTCCAGAGTGCTGTTCTGCGAGAGCCCTGCCGTTCCCTTCACCTTCACCGTCTTTGG
TACATCCACATCTCCCTCCACTCGGGTGTCCAGCATATTCTTAAAGCCAAAATTCCCAGTGTCTGTTGGG
TCTGAAGGTGAGCTGCCGGGCTCAAGCACATCCAGCAGCGTGTAGTCGGTGCGGACGTACCGGGCCCCCC
AGAAGAGCGTGCTCTTCCTCTTCCTCAGCACCAGGCAGAAGGGATGGAAGCGCTTGAAGTCGATGAGGCT
GTCAAGTGGTGTCAGGTCCCCTCGAGGGTTTAGCTGTCTGGCCAGGGCCCGGGTGACATTTTCAAACATG
GTCATTGCGGCCGCAAGCTTGTCGTCATCGTCTTTGTAGTCCATGGTAGATCGATCTGAATTAATTCTGA
CGGTTCACTAAACGAGCTCTGCTTATATAGACCTCCCACCGTACACGCCTACCGCCCATTTGCGTCAACG
GGGCGGGGTTATTACGACATTTTGGAAAGTCCCGTTGATTTTGGTGCCAAAACAAACTCCCATTGACGTC
AATGGGGTGGAGACTTGGAAATCCCCGTGAGTCAAACCGCTATCCACGCCCATTGGTGTACTGCCAAAAC
CGCATCACCATGGTAATAGCGATGACTAATACGTAGATGTACTGCCAAGTAGGAAAGTCCCGTAAGGTCA
TGTACTGGGCATAATGCCAGGCGGGCCATTTACCGTCATTGACGTCAATAGGGGGCGGACTTGGCATATG
ATACACTTGATGTACTGCCAAGTGGGCAGTTTACCGTAAATACTCCACCCATTGACGTCAATGGAAAGTC
CCTATTGGCGTTACTATGGGAACATACGTCATTATTGACGTCAATGGGCGGGGGTCGTTGGGCGGTCAGC
CAGGCGGGCCATTTACCGTAAGTTATGTAACGCGGAACTCCATATATGGGCTATGAACTAATGACCCCGT
AATTGATTACTATTAATAACTAGTCAATAATCAATGTCAACATGGCGGTCATATTGGACATGAGCCAATA
TAAATGTACATATTATGATATAGATACAACGTATGCAATGGCCAATAGCCAATATTGATTTATGCTATAT
AACCAATGACTAATATGGCTAATTGCCAATATTGATTCAATGTATAGATCAGCTTGGCACTGGCCGTCGT
TTTACAACGTCGTGACTGGGAAAACCCTGGCGTTACCCAACTTAATCGCCTTGCAGCACATCCCCCTTTC
GCCAGCTGGCGTAATAGCGAAGAGGCCCGCACCGATCGCCCTTCCCAACAGTTGCGCAGCCTGAATGGCG
AATGGAAATTGTAAGCGTTAATATTTTGTTAAAATTCGCGTTAAATTTTTGTTAAATCAGCTCATTTTTT
AACCAATAGGCCGAAATCGGCAAAATCCCTTATAAATCAAAAGAATAGACCGAGATAGGGT
[37 nt withheld, positions 6082-6118]
AAAGAACGTGGACTCCAACGTCAAAGG
[49 nt withheld, positions 6146-6194]
T
[91 nt withheld, positions 6196-6286]
G
[124 nt withheld, positions 6288-6411]
CAGGTGGCACTTTTCGGGGAAATGTGCGCGGAACCCCTATTTGTTTATTTTTCTAAATACATTCAAATAT
GTATCCGCTCATGAGACAATAACCCTGATAAATGCTTCAATAATATTGAAAAAGGAAGAGTATGAGTATT
CAACATTTCCGTGTCGCCCTTATTCCCTTTTTTGCGGCATTTTGCCTTCCTGTTTTTGCTCACCCAGAAA
CGCTGGTGAAAGTAAAAGATGCTGAAGATCAGTTGGGTGCACGAGTGGGTTACATCGAACTGGATCTCAA
CAGCGGTAAGATCCTTGAGAGTTTTCGCCCCGAAGAACGTTTTCCAATGATGAGCACTTTTAAAGTTCTG
CTATGTGGCGCGGTATTATCCCGTATTGACGCCGGGCAAGAGCAACTCGGTCGCCGCATACACTATTCTC
AGAATGACTTGGTTGAGTACTCACCAGTCACAGAAAAGCATCTTACGGATGGCATGACAGTAAGAGAATT
ATGCAGTGCTGCCATAACCATGAGTGATAACACTGCGGCCAACTTACTTCTGACAACGATCGGAGGACCG
AAGGAGCTAACCGCTTTTTTGCACAACATGGGGGATCATGTAACTCGCCTTGATCGTTGGGAACCGGAGC
TGAATGAAGCCATACCAAACGACGAGCGTGACACCACGATGCCTGTAGCAATGGCAACAACGTTGCGCAA
ACTATTAACTGGCGAACTACTTACTCTAGCTTCCCGGCAACAATTAATAGACTGGATGGAGGCGGATAAA
GTTGCAGGACCACTTCTGCGCTCGGCCCTTCCGGCTGGCTGGTTTATTGCTGATAAATCTGGAGCCGGTG
AGCGTGGGTCTCGCGGTATCATTGCAGCACTGGGGCCAGATGGTAAGCCCTCCCGTATCGTAGTTATCTA
CACGACGGGGAGTCAGGCAACTATGGATGAACGAAATAGACAGATCGCTGAGATAGGTGCCTCACTGATT
AAGCATTGGTAACTGTCAGACCAAGTTTACTCATATATACTTTAGATTGATTTAAAACTTCATTTTTAAT
TTAAAAGGATCTAGGTGAAGATCCTTTTTGATAATCTCATGACCAAAATCCCTTAACGTGAGTTTTCGTT
CCACTGAGCGTCAGACCCCGTAGAAAAGATCAAAGGATCTTC
Features (pLannotate 1.2.2; 22 found; start..end, strand, type, name):
      1..589     +  rep_origin     ori: high-copy-number ColE1/pMB1/pBR322/pUC origin of replication
    772..864     +  CDS            lacI (fragment): lac repressor; lacI; The lac repressor binds to the lac operator to inhibit transcription in E. coli. This inhibition can be relieved by adding lactose or isopropyl-β-D-thiogalactopyranoside (IPTG).
    877..898     +  protein_bind   CAP binding site: CAP binding activates transcription in the presence of cAMP. E. coli catabolite activator protein
    913..943     +  promoter       lac promoter: promoter for the E. coli lac operon
    951..967     +  protein_bind   lac operator: The lac repressor binds to the lac operator to inhibit transcription in E. coli. This inhibition can be relieved by adding lactose or isopropyl-β-D-thiogalactopyranoside (IPTG). lac repressor encoded by lacI
   1005..1023    +  promoter       T7 promoter: promoter for bacteriophage T7 RNA polymerase
   1029..1163    -  polyA_signal   SV40 poly(A) signal: SV40 polyadenylation signal
   1186..1269    -  CDS            large T antigen (fragment): large T antigen from SV40 (simian virus 40)
   1270..1293    +  rep_origin     CloDF13 ori (fragment): Plasmids containing the CloDF13 (CDF) origin of replication can be propagated in E. coli cells that contain additional plasmids with compatible origins.
   1316..1375    -  CDS            str (fragment): STR_KLEPN - Protein inferred from homology: Swiss-Prot protein existence level 3. The aminoglycoside phosphotransferases achieve inactivation of their antibiotic substrates by phosphorylation. From Klebsiella pneumoniae.
   1417..1794    -  CDS            ble: BLE_KLEPN - Experimental evidence at protein level: Swiss-Prot protein existence level 1. Binding protein with a strong affinity to the bleomycin family of antibiotics. Binds to CL990; an antimitotic-antibiotic compound. From Klebsiella pneumoniae.
   1818..2609    -  CDS            neo: KKA2_KLEPN - Also known as kan, nptII. Experimental evidence at protein level: Swiss-Prot protein existence level 1. Resistance to kanamycin, neomycin, paromomycin, ribostamycin, butirosin and gentamicin B. From Klebsiella pneumoniae.
   2663..2960    -  promoter       SV40 promoter: SV40 enhancer and early promoter
   3002..3624    -  polyA_signal   hGH poly(A) signal: human growth hormone polyadenylation signal
   3641..4975    -  CDS            GSDMA: GSDMA_HUMAN - Also known as GSDM From Homo sapiens (Human).
   4992..5012    -  CDS            3xFLAG (fragment): three tandem FLAG® epitope tags
   5058..5257    -  promoter       CMV promoter: human cytomegalovirus (CMV) immediate early promoter
   5259..5638    -  enhancer       CMV enhancer: human cytomegalovirus immediate early enhancer
   5798..5952    +  CDS            lacZα (fragment): LacZα fragment of β-galactosidase; lacZ fragment
   5983..6411    -  rep_origin     f1 ori (sequence partly withheld): f1 bacteriophage origin of replication; arrow indicates direction of (+) strand synthesis
   6438..6542    +  promoter       AmpR promoter: bla
   6543..7403    +  CDS            AmpR: β-lactamase; bla; confers resistance to ampicillin, carbenicillin, and related antibiotics
