[The description below was written by a language model from this plasmid's Addgene catalogue record and pLannotate feature annotations shown in this document.]
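Description:
pCMV-Flag-hGSDMA is a mammalian expression plasmid of about 7.6 kb, built on a pCMV backbone, that produces human gasdermin A (GSDMA) carrying an N-terminal FLAG epitope. It is propagated in E. coli through a high-copy ColE1/pUC-type origin and selected with ampicillin via a β-lactamase gene driven by its own promoter. An f1 phage origin is also present, along with backbone remnants typical of pUC-derived cloning vectors: lac promoter/operator elements, lacI and lacZα fragments, and a T7 promoter.

The expression cassette consists of the human cytomegalovirus immediate-early enhancer and promoter, a short FLAG-coding segment, the full GSDMA open reading frame, and a human growth hormone polyadenylation signal. The FLAG segment is annotated as a fragment of 3xFLAG, and its length is consistent with a single FLAG tag. A second, independent cassette places the Tn5-derived neo gene under the SV40 enhancer/early promoter with an SV40 poly(A) signal, allowing G418 selection of stably transfected mammalian cells. The adjacent ble coding sequence and a small str fragment appear to be carried over from the same Tn5 region, and the record does not list them as intended markers.

Gasdermin A is a member of the pore-forming gasdermin family that executes pyroptosis once its N-terminal domain is released by proteolytic cleavage. The associated publication concerns GSDMA-dependent pyroptosis in keratinocytes triggered by group A Streptococcus. The plasmid therefore suits transient or stable expression of epitope-tagged GSDMA in cultured mammalian cells, where the FLAG tag allows the protein to be detected or immunoprecipitated, for example to follow its cleavage and activity.
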