Addgene plasmid #218935: pCMV-Flag-hGSDMA
Purpose: Expression of N-terminal FLAG tagged human gasdermin A
Depositing lab: Christopher LaRock. Depositing organization: Emory University. Publication: Group A Streptococcus induces GSDMA-dependent pyroptosis in keratinocytes. LaRock DL, Johnson AF, Wilde S, Sands JS, Monteiro MP, LaRock CN. Nature. 2022 May;605(7910):527-531. doi: 10.1038/s41586-022-04717-x. Epub 2022 May 11. PubMed 35545676.
Backbone
  Vector backbone: pCMV
  Vector type: Mammalian Expression
  Selectable markers: Neomycin (select with G418)
Growth in bacteria
  Bacterial resistance: Ampicillin, 100 μg/mL
  Growth temperature: 37°C
  Growth strain: DH5alpha
  Copy number: Unknown
Gene/Insert
  Gene/Insert name: human GSDMA (alt name: gasdermin A)
  Species: H. sapiens (human)
  Entrez Gene: GSDMA (a.k.a. FKSG9, GSDM, GSDM1)
  Promoter: CMV
  Tag / fusion protein: FLAG (N terminal on insert)
  Cloning method: Other
  Sequencing primers: 5′ CMV
Terms and licenses: Academic/Nonprofit Terms; Industry Terms: Not Available to Industry
How to cite: pCMV-Flag-hGSDMA was a gift from Christopher LaRock (Addgene plasmid # 218935 ; http://n2t.net/addgene:218935 ; RRID:Addgene_218935)
